Addgene plasmid #43055: I-CCTA
Depositing lab: Chad Cowan & Kiran Musunuru. Depositing organization: Harvard University. Publication: A TALEN Genome-Editing System for Generating Human Stem Cell-Based Disease Models. Ding Q, Lee YK, Schaefer EA, Peters DT, Veres A, Kim K, Kuperwasser N, Motola DL, Meissner TB, Hendriks WT, Trevisan M, Gupta RM, Moisan A, Banks E, Friesen M, Schinzel RT, Xia F, Tang A, Xia Y, Figueroa E, Wann A, Ahfeldt T, Daheron L, Zhang F, Rubin LL, Peng LF, Chung RT, Musunuru K, Cowan CA. Cell Stem Cell. 2012 Dec 12. pii: S1934-5909(12)00645-5. doi: 10.1016/j.stem.2012.11.011. PubMed 23246482.
Backbone
  Vector backbone: pCRII-TOPO
  Backbone manufacturer: Invitrogen
  Backbone size w/o insert (bp): 3973
  Vector type: Bacterial Cloning
Growth in bacteria
  Bacterial resistance: Ampicillin and Kanamycin, 100 & 50 μg/mL
  Growth temperature: 37°C
  Growth strain: Top10
  Copy number: High Copy
Gene/Insert
  Gene/Insert name: I-CCTA
  Species: Synthetic
  Insert size (bp): 424
  Cloning method: TOPO Cloning
  Sequencing primers: 5′ T7; 3′ M13-rev
Terms and licenses: Academic/Nonprofit Terms; Industry Terms: Not Available to Industry
How to cite: I-CCTA was a gift from Chad Cowan & Kiran Musunuru (Addgene plasmid # 43055 ; http://n2t.net/addgene:43055 ; RRID:Addgene_43055)
