[The description below was written by a language model from this plasmid's Addgene catalogue record.]
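Description:
I-CCTA is a bacterial cloning plasmid built on the commercial pCRII-TOPO backbone (about 4 kb without insert), carrying a 424 bp synthetic insert introduced by TOPO cloning. It is a high-copy plasmid maintained in E. coli and carries both ampicillin and kanamycin resistance, so either or both drugs can be used for selection. The recorded sequencing primers, T7 on the 5′ side and M13 reverse on the 3′ side, reflect the standard primer sites flanking the TOPO cloning site in this backbone. No feature table is provided, so other backbone elements such as the origin of replication are not itemised in the record.

The record gives no description of the insert beyond its name, synthetic origin and size. The plasmid was deposited in connection with a TALEN genome-editing system developed for generating human stem cell-based disease models. In that context the name suggests, though the record does not confirm, that the insert is a pre-assembled block of four TALE repeat modules specifying the DNA bases C, C, T and A, with the "I" prefix possibly marking the block's position within a hierarchical assembly scheme. The insert size is roughly what four TALE repeats of about 34 amino acids each would occupy. On that reading, I-CCTA would be one member of a library of multimer parts combined with other blocks to build full-length TALE DNA-binding arrays fused to a nuclease domain. It is a storage and parts-supply plasmid rather than an expression construct: no eukaryotic promoter, tag or reporter is recorded.
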