>Addgene plasmid #43055 | I-CCTA | depositor partial sequence | sequence record 58320 | I-CCTA sequence 424 bps
CGTCTCCTGACCCCAGAGCAGGTCGTGGCGATCGCAAGCCACGACGGAGGAAAGCAAGCCTTGGAAACAG
TACAGAGGCTGTTGCCTGTGCTGTGCCAAGCGCACGGACTCACCCCAGAGCAGGTCGTGGCGATCGCAAG
CCACGACGGAGGAAAGCAAGCCTTGGAAACAGTACAGAGGCTGTTGCCTGTGCTGTGCCAAGCGCACGGC
CTCACCCCAGAGCAGGTCGTGGCCATTGCCTCGAATGGAGGGGGCAAACAGGCGTTGGAAACCGTACAAC
GATTGCTGCCGGTGCTGTGCCAAGCGCACGGATTAACCCCAGAGCAGGTCGTGGCAATCGCCTCCAACAT
TGGCGGGAAACAGGCACTCGAGACTGTCCAGCGCCTGCTTCCCGTGCTGTGCCAAGCGCACGGCTTAAGA
GACG
