>Addgene plasmid #43055 | I-CCTA | addgene partial sequence | sequence record 59821 | M13-F20 5'-TGTAAAACGACGGCCAGT-3'
TATAGGGCGAATTGGGCCCTCTAGATGCATGCTCGAGCGGCCGCCAGTGTGATGGATATCTGCAGAATTC
GCCCTTATATAGATGCCGTCCTAGCGCGTCTCCTGACCCCAGAGCAGGTCGTGGCGATCGCAAGCCACGA
CGGAGGAAAGCAAGCCTTGGAAACAGTACAGAGGCTGTTGCCTGTGCTGTGCCAAGCGCACGGACTCACC
CCAGAGCAGGTCGTGGCGATCGCAAGCCACGACGGAGGAAAGCAAGCCTTGGAAACAGTACAGAGGCTGT
TGCCTGTGCTGTGCCAAGCGCACGGCCTCACCCCAGAGCAGGTCGTGGCCATTGCCTCGAATGGAGGGGG
CAAACAGGCGTTGGAAACCGTACAACGATTGCTGCCGGTGCTGTGCCAAGCGCACGGATTAACCCCAGAG
CAGGTCGTGGCAATCGCCTCCAACATTGGCGGGAAACAGGCACTCGAGACTGTCCAGCGCCTGCTTCCCG
TGCTGTGCCAAGCGCACGGCTTAAGAGACGTGGGCACAGGAAAGATACTTAAGGGCGAATTCCAGCACAC
TGGCGGCCGTTACTAGTGGATCCGAGCTCGGTACCAAGCTTGGCGTAATCATGGTCATAGCTGTTTCCTG
TGTGAAATTGTTATCCGCTCACAATTCCACACAACATACGAGCCGGAAGCATAAAGTGTAAAGCCTGGGG
TGCCTAATGAGTGAGCTAACTCACATTAATTGCGTTGCGCTCACTGCCCGCTTTCCAGTCGGGAAACCTG
TCGTGCCAGCTGCATTAATGAATCGGCCAACGCGCGGGGAGAGGCGGTTTGCGTATTGGGCGCTCTTCCG
CTTCCTCGCTCACTGACTCGCTGCGCTCGGTCGTTCGGCTGCGGCGAGCGGTATCAGCTCACTCAAAGGC
GGTAATACGGTTATCC
